>Addgene plasmid #220318 | pXPR_003.gEZH2 | addgene full sequence | sequence record 436104 | Addgene NGS Result
TTGAGATCCTTTTTTTCTGCGCGTAATCTGCTGCTTGCAAACAAAAAAACCACCGCTACCAGCGGTGGTT
TGTTTGCCGGATCAAGAGCTACCAACTCTTTTTCCGAAGGTAACTGGCTTCAGCAGAGCGCAGATACCAA
ATACTGTTCTTCTAGTGTAGCCGTAGTTAGGCCACCACTTCAAGAACTCTGTAGCACCGCCTACATACCT
CGCTCTGCTAATCCTGTTACCAGTGGCTGCTGCCAGTGGCGATAAGTCGTGTCTTACCGGGTTGGACTCA
AGACGATAGTTACCGGATAAGGCGCAGCGGTCGGGCTGAACGGGGGGTTCGTGCACACAGCCCAGCTTGG
AGCGAACGACCTACACCGAACTGAGATACCTACAGCGTGAGCTATGAGAAAGCGCCACGCTTCCCGAAGG
GAGAAAGGCGGACAGGTATCCGGTAAGCGGCAGGGTCGGAACAGGAGAGCGCACGAGGGAGCTTCCAGGG
GGAAACGCCTGGTATCTTTATAGTCCTGTCGGGTTTCGCCACCTCTGACTTGAGCGTCGATTTTTGTGAT
GCTCGTCAGGGGGGCGGAGCCTATGGAAAAACGCCAGCAACGCGGCCTTTTTACGGTTCCTGGCCTTTTG
CTGGCCTTTTGCTCACATGTTCTTTCCTGCGTTATCCCCTGATTCTGTGGATAACCGTATTACCGCCTTT
GAGTGAGCTGATACCGCTCGCCGCAGCCGAACGACCGAGCGCAGCGAGTCAGTGAGCGAGGAAGCGGAAG
AGCGCCCAATACGCAAACCGCCTCTCCCCGCGCGTTGGCCGATTCATTAATGCAGCTGGCACGACAGGTT
TCCCGACTGGAAAGCGGGCAGTGAGCGCAACGCAATTAATGTGAGTTAGCTCACTCATTAGGCACCCCAG
GCTTTACACTTTATGCTTCCGGCTCGTATGTTGTGTGGAATTGTGAGCGGATAACAATTTCACACAGGAA
ACAGCTATGACCATGATTACGCCAAGCGCGCAATTAACCCTCACTAAAGGGAACAAAAGCTGGAGCTGCA
AGCTTAATGTAGTCTTATGCAATACTCTTGTAGTCTTGCAACATGGTAACGATGAGTTAGCAACATGCCT
TACAAGGAGAGAAAAAGCACCGTGCATGCCGATTGGTGGAAGTAAGGTGGTACGATCGTGCCTTATTAGG
AAGGCAACAGACGGGTCTGACATGGATTGGACGAACCACTGAATTGCCGCATTGCAGAGATATTGTATTT
AAGTGCCTAGCTCGATACATAAACGGGTCTCTCTGGTTAGACCAGATCTGAGCCTGGGAGCTCTCTGGCT
AACTAGGGAACCCACTGCTTAAGCCTCAATAAAGCTTGCCTTGAGTGCTTCAAGTAGTGTGTGCCCGTCT
GTTGTGTGACTCTGGTAACTAGAGATCCCTCAGACCCTTTTAGTCAGTGTGGAAAATCTCTAGCAGTGGC
GCCCGAACAGGGACTTGAAAGCGAAAGGGAAACCAGAGGAGCTCTCTCGACGCAGGACTCGGCTTGCTGA
AGCGCGCACGGCAAGAGGCGAGGGGCGGCGACTGGTGAGTACGCCAAAAATTTTGACTAGCGGAGGCTAG
AAGGAGAGAGATGGGTGCGAGAGCGTCAGTATTAAGCGGGGGAGAATTAGATCGCGATGGGAAAAAATTC
GGTTAAGGCCAGGGGGAAAGAAAAAATATAAATTAAAACATATAGTATGGGCAAGCAGGGAGCTAGAACG
ATTCGCAGTTAATCCTGGCCTGTTAGAAACATCAGAAGGCTGTAGACAAATACTGGGACAGCTACAACCA
TCCCTTCAGACAGGATCAGAAGAACTTAGATCATTATATAATACAGTAGCAACCCTCTATTGTGTGCATC
AAAGGATAGAGATAAAAGACACCAAGGAAGCTTTAGACAAGATAGAGGAAGAGCAAAACAAAAGTAAGAC
CACCGCACAGCAAGCGGCCGCTGATCTTCAGACCTGGAGGAGGAGATATGAGGGACAATTGGAGAAGTGA
ATTATATAAATATAAAGTAGTAAAAATTGAACCATTAGGAGTAGCACCCACCAAGGCAAAGAGAAGAGTG
GTGCAGAGAGAAAAAAGAGCAGTGGGAATAGGAGCTTTGTTCCTTGGGTTCTTGGGAGCAGCAGGAAGCA
CTATGGGCGCAGCGTCAATGACGCTGACGGTACAGGCCAGACAATTATTGTCTGGTATAGTGCAGCAGCA
GAACAATTTGCTGAGGGCTATTGAGGCGCAACAGCATCTGTTGCAACTCACAGTCTGGGGCATCAAGCAG
CTCCAGGCAAGAATCCTGGCTGTGGAAAGATACCTAAAGGATCAACAGCTCCTGGGGATTTGGGGTTGCT
CTGGAAAACTCATTTGCACCACTGCTGTGCCTTGGAATGCTAGTTGGAGTAATAAATCTCTGGAACAGAT
TTGGAATCACACGACCTGGATGGAGTGGGACAGAGAAATTAACAATTACACAAGCTTAATACACTCCTTA
ATTGAAGAATCGCAAAACCAGCAAGAAAAGAATGAACAAGAATTATTGGAATTAGATAAATGGGCAAGTT
TGTGGAATTGGTTTAACATAACAAATTGGCTGTGGTATATAAAATTATTCATAATGATAGTAGGAGGCTT
GGTAGGTTTAAGAATAGTTTTTGCTGTACTTTCTATAGTGAATAGAGTTAGGCAGGGATATTCACCATTA
TCGTTTCAGACCCACCTCCCAACCCCGAGGGGACCCAGAGAGGGCCTATTTCCCATGATTCCTTCATATT
TGCATATACGATACAAGGCTGTTAGAGAGATAATTAGAATTAATTTGACTGTAAACACAAAGATATTAGT
ACAAAATACGTGACGTAGAAAGTAATAATTTCTTGGGTAGTTTGCAGTTTTAAAATTATGTTTTAAAATG
GACTATCATATGCTTACCGTAACTTGAAAGTATTTCGATTTCTTGGCTTTATATATCTTGTGGAAAGGAC
GAAACACCGAATAATCAGGCATACCATCTGTTTTAGAGCTAGAAATAGCAAGTTAAAATAAGGCTAGTCC
GTTATCAACTTGAAAAAGTGGCACCGAGTCGGTGCTTTTTTAAGCTTGGCGTAACTAGATCTTGAGACAA
ATGGCAGTATTCATCCACAATTTTAAAAGAAAAGGGGGGATTGGGGGGTACAGTGCAGGGGAAAGAATAG
TAGACATAATAGCAACAGACATACAAACTAAAGAATTACAAAAACAAATTACAAAAATTCAAAATTTTCG
GGTTTATTACAGGGACAGCAGAGATCCACTTTGGCGCCGGCTCGAGGGGGCCCGGGTGCAAAGATGGATA
AAGTTTTAAACAGAGAGGAATCTTTGCAGCTAATGGACCTTCTAGGTCTTGAAAGGAGTGGGAATTGGCT
CCGGTGCCCGTCAGTGGGCAGAGCGCACATCGCCCACAGTCCCCGAGAAGTTGGGGGGAGGGGTCGGCAA
TTGATCCGGTGCCTAGAGAAGGTGGCGCGGGGTAAACTGGGAAAGTGATGTCGTGTACTGGCTCCGCCTT
TTTCCCGAGGGTGGGGGAGAACCGTATATAAGTGCAGTAGTCGCCGTGAACGTTCTTTTTCGCAACGGGT
TTGCCGCCAGAACACAGGTAAGTGCCGTGTGTGGTTCCCGCGGGCCTGGCCTCTTTACGGGTTATGGCCC
TTGCGTGCCTTGAATTACTTCCACCTGGCTGCAGTACGTGATTCTTGATCCCGAGCTTCGGGTTGGAAGT
GGGTGGGAGAGTTCGAGGCCTTGCGCTTAAGGAGCCCCTTCGCCTCGTGCTTGAGTTGAGGCCTGGCCTG
GGCGCTGGGGCCGCCGCGTGCGAATCTGGTGGCACCTTCGCGCCTGTCTCGCTGCTTTCGATAAGTCTCT
AGCCATTTAAAATTTTTGATGACCTGCTGCGACGCTTTTTTTCTGGCAAGATAGTCTTGTAAATGCGGGC
CAAGATCTGCACACTGGTATTTCGGTTTTTGGGGCCGCGGGCGGCGACGGGGCCCGTGCGTCCCAGCGCA
CATGTTCGGCGAGGCGGGGCCTGCGAGCGCGGCCACCGAGAATCGGACGGGGGTAGTCTCAAGCTGGCCG
GCCTGCTCTGGTGCCTGGCCTCGCGCCGCCGTGTATCGCCCCGCCCTGGGCGGCAAGGCTGGCCCGGTCG
GCACCAGTTGCGTGAGCGGAAAGATGGCCGCTTCCCGGCCCTGCTGCAGGGAGCTCAAAATGGAGGACGC
GGCGCTCGGGAGAGCGGGCGGGTGAGTCACCCACACAAAGGAAAAGGGCCTTTCCGTCCTCAGCCGTCGC
TTCATGTGACTCCACGGAGTACCGGGCGCCGTCCAGGCACCTCGATTAGTTCTCGAGCTTTTGGAGTACG
TCGTCTTTAGGTTGGGGGGAGGGGTTTTATGCGATGGAGTTTCCCCACACTGAGTGGGTGGAGACTGAAG
TTAGGCCAGCTTGGCACTTGATGTAATTCTCCTTGGAATTTGCCCTTTTTGAGTTTGGATCTTGGTTCAT
TCTCAAGCCTCAGACAGTGGTTCAAAGTTTTTTTCTTCCATTTCAGGTGTCGTGACGTACGGCCACCATG
ACCGAGTACAAGCCCACGGTGCGCCTCGCCACCCGCGACGACGTCCCCAGGGCCGTACGCACCCTCGCCG
CCGCGTTCGCCGACTACCCCGCCACGCGCCACACCGTCGATCCGGACCGCCACATCGAGCGGGTCACCGA
GCTGCAAGAACTCTTCCTCACGCGCGTCGGGCTCGACATCGGCAAGGTGTGGGTCGCGGACGACGGCGCC
GCCGTGGCGGTCTGGACCACGCCGGAGAGCGTCGAAGCGGGGGCGGTGTTCGCCGAGATCGGCCCGCGCA
TGGCCGAGTTGAGCGGTTCCCGGCTGGCCGCGCAGCAACAGATGGAAGGCCTCCTGGCGCCGCACCGGCC
CAAGGAGCCCGCGTGGTTCCTGGCCACCGTCGGAGTCTCGCCCGACCACCAGGGCAAGGGTCTGGGCAGC
GCCGTCGTGCTCCCCGGAGTGGAGGCGGCCGAGCGCGCCGGGGTGCCCGCCTTCCTGGAGACCTCCGCGC
CCCGCAACCTCCCCTTCTACGAGCGGCTCGGCTTCACCGTCACCGCCGACGTCGAGGTGCCCGAAGGACC
GCGCACCTGGTGCATGACCCGCAAGCCCGGTGCCTGAACGCGTTAAGTCGACAATCAACCTCTGGATTAC
AAAATTTGTGAAAGATTGACTGGTATTCTTAACTATGTTGCTCCTTTTACGCTATGTGGATACGCTGCTT
TAATGCCTTTGTATCATGCTATTGCTTCCCGTATGGCTTTCATTTTCTCCTCCTTGTATAAATCCTGGTT
GCTGTCTCTTTATGAGGAGTTGTGGCCCGTTGTCAGGCAACGTGGCGTGGTGTGCACTGTGTTTGCTGAC
GCAACCCCCACTGGTTGGGGCATTGCCACCACCTGTCAGCTCCTTTCCGGGACTTTCGCTTTCCCCCTCC
CTATTGCCACGGCGGAACTCATCGCCGCCTGCCTTGCCCGCTGCTGGACAGGGGCTCGGCTGTTGGGCAC
TGACAATTCCGTGGTGTTGTCGGGGAAATCATCGTCCTTTCCTTGGCTGCTCGCCTGTGTTGCCACCTGG
ATTCTGCGCGGGACGTCCTTCTGCTACGTCCCTTCGGCCCTCAATCCAGCGGACCTTCCTTCCCGCGGCC
TGCTGCCGGCTCTGCGGCCTCTTCCGCGTCTTCGCCTTCGCCCTCAGACGAGTCGGATCTCCCTTTGGGC
CGCCTCCCCGCGTCGACTTTAAGACCAATGACTTACAAGGCAGCTGTAGATCTTAGCCACTTTTTAAAAG
AAAAGGGGGGACTGGAAGGGCTAATTCACTCCCAACGAAGACAAGATCTGCTTTTTGCTTGTACTGGGTC
TCTCTGGTTAGACCAGATCTGAGCCTGGGAGCTCTCTGGCTAACTAGGGAACCCACTGCTTAAGCCTCAA
TAAAGCTTGCCTTGAGTGCTTCAAGTAGTGTGTGCCCGTCTGTTGTGTGACTCTGGTAACTAGAGATCCC
TCAGACCCTTTTAGTCAGTGTGGAAAATCTCTAGCAGTACGTATAGTAGTTCATGTCATCTTATTATTCA
GTATTTATAACTTGCAAAGAAATGAATATCAGAGAGTGAGAGGAACTTGTTTATTGCAGCTTATAATGGT
TACAAATAAAGCAATAGCATCACAAATTTCACAAATAAAGCATTTTTTTCACTGCATTCTAGTTGTGGTT
TGTCCAAACTCATCAATGTATCTTATCATGTCTGGCTCTAGCTATCCCGCCCCTAACTCCGCCCATCCCG
CCCCTAACTCCGCCCAGTTCCGCCCATTCTCCGCCCCATGGCTGACTAATTTTTTTTATTTATGCAGAGG
CCGAGGCCGCCTCGGCCTCTGAGCTATTCCAGAAGTAGTGAGGAGGCTTTTTTGGAGGCCTAGGGACGTA
CCCAATTCGCCCTATAGTGAGTCGTATTACGCGCGCTCACTGGCCGTCGTTTTACAACGTCGTGACTGGG
AAAACCCTGGCGTTACCCAACTTAATCGCCTTGCAGCACATCCCCCTTTCGCCAGCTGGCGTAATAGCGA
AGAGGCCCGCACCGATCGCCCTTCCCAACAGTTGCGCAGCCTGAATGGCGAATGGG
[124 nt withheld, positions 6707-6830]
C
[91 nt withheld, positions 6832-6922]
A
[49 nt withheld, positions 6924-6972]
CCTTTGACGTTGGAGTCCACGTTCTTT
[37 nt withheld, positions 7000-7036]
ACCCTATCTCGGTCTATTCTTTTGATTTATAAGGGATTTTGCCGATTTCGGCCTATTGGTTAAAAAATGA
GCTGATTTAACAAAAATTTAACGCGAATTTTAACAAAATATTAACGCTTACAATTTAGGTGGCACTTTTC
GGGGAAATGTGCGCGGAACCCCTATTTGTTTATTTTTCTAAATACATTCAAATATGTATCCGCTCATGAG
ACAATAACCCTGATAAATGCTTCAATAATATTGAAAAAGGAAGAGTATGAGTATTCAACATTTCCGTGTC
GCCCTTATTCCCTTTTTTGCGGCATTTTGCCTTCCTGTTTTTGCTCACCCAGAAACGCTGGTGAAAGTAA
AAGATGCTGAAGATCAGTTGGGTGCACGAGTGGGTTACATCGAACTGGATCTCAACAGCGGTAAGATCCT
TGAGAGTTTTCGCCCCGAAGAACGTTTTCCAATGATGAGCACTTTTAAAGTTCTGCTATGTGGCGCGGTA
TTATCCCGTATTGACGCCGGGCAAGAGCAACTCGGTCGCCGCATACACTATTCTCAGAATGACTTGGTTG
AGTACTCACCAGTCACAGAAAAGCATCTTACGGATGGCATGACAGTAAGAGAATTATGCAGTGCTGCCAT
AACCATGAGTGATAACACTGCGGCCAACTTACTTCTGACAACGATCGGAGGACCGAAGGAGCTAACCGCT
TTTTTGCACAACATGGGGGATCATGTAACTCGCCTTGATCGTTGGGAACCGGAGCTGAATGAAGCCATAC
CAAACGACGAGCGTGACACCACGATGCCTGTAGCAATGGCAACAACGTTGCGCAAACTATTAACTGGCGA
ACTACTTACTCTAGCTTCCCGGCAACAATTAATAGACTGGATGGAGGCGGATAAAGTTGCAGGACCACTT
CTGCGCTCGGCCCTTCCGGCTGGCTGGTTTATTGCTGATAAATCTGGAGCCGGTGAGCGTGGGTCTCGCG
GTATCATTGCAGCACTGGGGCCAGATGGTAAGCCCTCCCGTATCGTAGTTATCTACACGACGGGGAGTCA
GGCAACTATGGATGAACGAAATAGACAGATCGCTGAGATAGGTGCCTCACTGATTAAGCATTGGTAACTG
TCAGACCAAGTTTACTCATATATACTTTAGATTGATTTAAAACTTCATTTTTAATTTAAAAGGATCTAGG
TGAAGATCCTTTTTGATAATCTCATGACCAAAATCCCTTAACGTGAGTTTTCGTTCCACTGAGCGTCAGA
CCCCGTAGAAAAGATCAAAGGATCTTC
Features (pLannotate 1.2.2; 29 found; start..end, strand, type, name):
      1..589     +  rep_origin     ori: high-copy-number ColE1/pMB1/pBR322/pUC origin of replication
    772..864     +  CDS            lacI (fragment): lac repressor; lacI; The lac repressor binds to the lac operator to inhibit transcription in E. coli. This inhibition can be relieved by adding lactose or isopropyl-β-D-thiogalactopyranoside (IPTG).
    877..898     +  protein_bind   CAP binding site: CAP binding activates transcription in the presence of cAMP. E. coli catabolite activator protein
    913..943     +  promoter       lac promoter: promoter for the E. coli lac operon
    951..967     +  protein_bind   lac operator: The lac repressor binds to the lac operator to inhibit transcription in E. coli. This inhibition can be relieved by adding lactose or isopropyl-β-D-thiogalactopyranoside (IPTG). lac repressor encoded by lacI
   1012..1030    +  promoter       T3 promoter: promoter for bacteriophage T3 RNA polymerase
   1058..1284    +  promoter       RSV promoter: Rous sarcoma virus enhancer/promoter
   1285..1465    +  LTR            5' LTR (truncated): truncated 5' long terminal repeat (LTR) from HIV-1
   1512..1637    +  misc_feature   HIV-1 Ψ: packaging signal of human immunodeficiency virus type 1
   1621..1984    +  CDS            HIV-1 gag (fragment): gag protein from human immunodeficiency virus 1; gag
   2130..2363    +  misc_feature   RRE: The Rev response element (RRE) of HIV-1 allows for Rev-dependent mRNA export from the nucleus to the cytoplasm.
   2740..2766    +  CDS            Rev (fragment): human immunodeficiency virus 1 (HIV-1) Rev protein; rev; enhances nuclear export of unspliced and incompletely spliced viral mRNAs
   2770..3010    +  promoter       U6 promoter: RNA polymerase III promoter for human U6 snRNA
   3040..3115    +  misc_RNA       gRNA scaffold: guide RNA scaffold for the Streptococcus pyogenes CRISPR/Cas9 system
   3171..3288    +  misc_feature   cPPT/CTS: central polypurine tract and central termination sequence of HIV-1
   3354..3420    +  CDS            small t antigen (fragment): SV40 (simian virus 40) small t antigen
   3446..3657    +  promoter       EF-1α core promoter: core promoter for human elongation factor EF-1α
   3658..4596    +  intron         EF-1α intron A: intron upstream of the start codon of human EF-1α
   4618..5217    +  CDS            PuroR (fragment): puromycin N-acetyltransferase; pac from Streptomyces; confers resistance to puromycin
   5233..5821    +  misc_feature   WPRE: woodchuck hepatitis virus posttranscriptional regulatory element
   5872..5891    +  misc_feature   cPPT/CTS (fragment): central polypurine tract and central termination sequence of HIV-1
   5893..6126    +  LTR            3' LTR (ΔU3): self-inactivating 3' long terminal repeat (LTR) from HIV-1
   6204..6325    +  polyA_signal   SV40 poly(A) signal: SV40 polyadenylation signal
   6365..6500    +  rep_origin     SV40 ori: SV40 origin of replication
   6521..6539    -  promoter       T7 promoter: promoter for bacteriophage T7 RNA polymerase
   6547..6702    +  CDS            lacZα (fragment): LacZα fragment of β-galactosidase; lacZ fragment
   6707..7135    +  rep_origin     f1 ori (sequence partly withheld): f1 bacteriophage origin of replication; arrow indicates direction of (+) strand synthesis
   7188..7292    +  promoter       AmpR promoter: bla
   7293..8153    +  CDS            AmpR: β-lactamase; bla; confers resistance to ampicillin, carbenicillin, and related antibiotics
