[The description below was written by a language model from this plasmid's Addgene catalogue record and pLannotate feature annotations shown in this document.]
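Description:
pXPR_003.gEZH2 is a lentiviral guide RNA expression plasmid built on the Broad Institute pXPR_003 backbone, carrying a single 20-nucleotide spacer directed against human EZH2, the catalytic subunit of Polycomb Repressive Complex 2. At about 8.3 kb, it is maintained in E. coli through a high-copy ColE1/pUC-type origin and ampicillin resistance (AmpR). An f1 origin, an SV40 origin and remnants of lac and lacZα sequences are also present as backbone elements.

The transfer cassette has a third-generation, self-inactivating layout. An RSV promoter drives a truncated HIV-1 5' LTR, followed by the Ψ packaging signal with a partial gag sequence, the Rev response element for Rev-dependent nuclear export of the genomic RNA, and a cPPT/CTS element. The cassette ends in a ΔU3 3' LTR that silences LTR-driven transcription after integration, with an SV40 polyadenylation signal downstream. Within this frame, the human U6 RNA polymerase III promoter transcribes the EZH2 spacer fused to the Streptococcus pyogenes Cas9 guide RNA scaffold. A separate EF-1α core promoter with its intron A expresses puromycin N-acetyltransferase for selecting transduced mammalian cells, and a WPRE follows to enhance expression.

No Cas9 coding sequence is annotated, so the nuclease must be supplied from another source, such as a Cas9-expressing cell line or a second vector. According to the record, the plasmid is used to knock out endogenous EZH2 in mammalian cells as the first step of knockout/rescue experiments. The method used to clone the guide is not stated.
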