Addgene plasmid #220318: pXPR_003.gEZH2
Purpose: Expresses guide RNA for CRISPR/Cas9 knockout of EZH2 for knockout/rescue experiments in mammalian cells.
Depositing lab: Chen Davidovich. Depositing organization: Monash University. Publication: Inseparable RNA binding and chromatin modification activities of a nucleosome-interacting surface in EZH2. Gail EH, Healy E, Flanigan SF, Jones N, Ng XH, Uckelmann M, Levina V, Zhang Q, Davidovich C. Nat Genet. 2024 May 14. doi: 10.1038/s41588-024-01740-8. PubMed 38744974.
Backbone
  Vector backbone: pXPR_003
  Backbone manufacturer: Broad Institute
  Backbone size w/o insert (bp): 8303
  Total vector size (bp): 8323
  Vector type: Mammalian Expression, Lentiviral, RNAi
  Selectable markers: Puromycin
Growth in bacteria
  Bacterial resistance: Ampicillin, 100 μg/mL
  Growth temperature: 37°C
  Growth strain: NEB Stable
  Copy number: High Copy
Gene/Insert
  Gene/Insert name: EZH2 gRNA (alt name: CRISPR/Cas9 gRNA targeting Enhancer Of Zeste 2 Polycomb Repressive Complex 2 Subunit)
  gRNA/shRNA sequence: AATAATCAGGCATACCATCT
  Species: H. sapiens (human)
  GenBank ID: Q15910
  Entrez Gene: EZH2 (a.k.a. ENX-1, ENX1, EZH2b, KMT6, KMT6A, WVS, WVS2)
  Promoter: U6
  Cloning method: Unknown
  Sequencing primers: 5′ GACTATCATATGCTTACCGT
Terms and licenses: Academic/Nonprofit Terms; Industry Terms: Not Available to Industry
How to cite: pXPR_003.gEZH2 was a gift from Chen Davidovich (Addgene plasmid # 220318 ; http://n2t.net/addgene:220318 ; RRID:Addgene_220318)
